Addgene plasmid #123559: pMK-aphA6
Purpose: MoChlo kit
Depositing lab: Scott Lenaghan & C. Neal Stewart. Depositing organization: University of Tennessee Institute of Agriculture. Publication: MoChlo: A versatile modular cloning toolbox for chloroplast biotechnology. Occhialini A, Piatek A, Pfotenhauer AC, Frazier TP, Stewart CN, Lenaghan S. Plant Physiol. 2019 Jan 24. pii: pp.18.01220. doi: 10.1104/pp.18.01220. PubMed 30679266.
Backbone
  Vector backbone: pMK-RQ
  Vector type: Synthetic Biology
Growth in bacteria
  Bacterial resistance: Kanamycin, 50 μg/mL
  Growth temperature: 37°C
  Growth strain: Top10
  Copy number: High Copy
Gene/Insert
  Gene/Insert name: aphA6
  Species: Synthetic
  Cloning method: Restriction Enzyme; 5′ cloning site Unknown (unknown if destroyed)
Terms and licenses: Academic/Nonprofit Terms; Industry Terms: Not Available to Industry
Depositor comments: All inserts have been produced by gene synthesis and cloned in the indicated backbone vector. This insert is a coding sequence designed for Golden-Gate cloning. The Original Material was developed in the performance of research that was funded by Grant Nos. ARPA-E: DE-AR000660 & DARPA: D17AC00016.
How to cite: pMK-aphA6 was a gift from Scott Lenaghan & C. Neal Stewart (Addgene plasmid # 123559 ; http://n2t.net/addgene:123559 ; RRID:Addgene_123559)
