[The description below was written by a language model from this plasmid's Addgene catalogue record and pLannotate feature annotations shown in this document.]
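Description:
pMK-aphA6 is a small (about 3.1 kb) part-donor plasmid from the MoChlo kit, a modular cloning toolbox for chloroplast biotechnology. It is built on the pMK-RQ gene-synthesis backbone and is propagated in E. coli as a high-copy plasmid through a ColE1/pUC-type origin. Selection is with kanamycin, conferred by a NeoR/KanR aminoglycoside phosphotransferase gene transcribed from the AmpR (bla) promoter. The feature table also picks up short fragments of an M13 origin, lacZα, lacI and an RSF origin. These appear to be backbone remnants rather than functional elements.

The insert is a synthetic aphA6 coding sequence, annotated by homology to the Acinetobacter baumannii aminoglycoside phosphotransferase AphA-6, which confers resistance to kanamycin and related aminoglycosides, including amikacin. According to the depositor, the sequence was made by gene synthesis and designed as a coding-sequence part for Golden Gate cloning, so it is meant to be excised and assembled with separate promoter, untranslated-region and terminator modules rather than expressed from this plasmid. A T7 promoter lies just upstream of the coding sequence in the same orientation, but no dedicated plant or plastid regulatory elements are annotated. The record does not state the type IIS enzyme, the flanking overhangs or the exact cloning sites.

Given the kit's focus, the part most plausibly serves as a selectable-marker coding sequence in multi-part chloroplast transformation constructs, although the record gives the purpose only as "MoChlo kit".
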