Features (pLannotate 1.2.2; 9 found; start..end, strand, type, name):
      3..134     -  rep_origin     M13 ori (fragment): M13 bacteriophage origin of replication; arrow indicates direction of (+) strand synthesis
    155..311     -  CDS            lacZα (fragment): LacZα fragment of β-galactosidase; lacZ fragment
    320..338     +  promoter       T7 promoter: promoter for bacteriophage T7 RNA polymerase
    378..1154    +  CDS            aphA-6: KKA6_ACIBA - Protein inferred from homology: Swiss-Prot protein existence level 3. Resistance to kanamycin and structurally-related aminoglycosides, including amikacin. From Acinetobacter baumannii.
   1191..1238    -  CDS            lacI (fragment): lac repressor; lacI; The lac repressor binds to the lac operator to inhibit transcription in E. coli. This inhibition can be relieved by adding lactose or isopropyl-β-D-thiogalactopyranoside (IPTG).
   1275..1315    -  rep_origin     RSF ori (fragment): Plasmids containing the RSF 1030 origin of replication can be propagated in E. coli cells that contain additional plasmids with compatible origins.
   1393..1981    -  rep_origin     ori: high-copy-number ColE1/pMB1/pBR322/pUC origin of replication
   2155..2949    -  CDS            NeoR/KanR: aminoglycoside phosphotransferase confers resistance to neomycin, kanamycin, and G418 (Geneticin®)
   2950..3054    -  promoter       AmpR promoter: bla
>Addgene plasmid #123559 | pMK-aphA6 | addgene full sequence | sequence record 247989 | Addgene NGS Result
CTAAATTGTAAGCGTTAATATTTTGTTAAAATTCGCGTTAAATTTTTGTTAAATCAGCTCATTTTTTAAC
CAATAGGCCGAAATCGGCAAAATCCCTTATAAATCAAAAGAATAGACCGAGATAGGGTTGAGTGGCCGCT
ACAGGGCGCTCCCATTCGCCATTCAGGCTGCGCAACTGTTGGGAAGGGCGTTTCGGTGCGGGCCTCTTCG
CTATTACGCCAGCTGGCGAAAGGGGGATGTGCTGCAAGGCGATTAAGTTGGGTAACGCCAGGGTTTTCCC
AGTCACGACGTTGTAAAACGACGGCCAGTGAGCGCGACGTAATACGACTCACTATAGGGCGAATTGAAGG
AAGGCCGTCAAGGCCGCATGGTCTCAAATGGAATTGCCCAATATTATTCAACAATTTATCGGAAACAGCG
TTTTAGAGCCAAATAAAATTGGTCAGTCGCCATCGGATGTTTATTCTTTTAATCGAAATAATGAAACTTT
TTTTCTTAAGCGATCTAGCACTTTATATACAGAGACAACATACAGTGTCTCTCGTGAAGCGAAAATGTTG
AGTTGGCTCTCTGAGAAATTAAAGGTGCCTGAACTCATCATGACTTTTCAGGATGAGCAGTTTGAATTCA
TGATCACTAAAGCGATCAATGCAAAACCAATTTCAGCGCTTTTTTTAACAGACCAAGAATTGCTTGCTAT
CTATAAGGAGGCACTCAATCTGTTAAATTCAATTGCTATTATTGATTGTCCATTTATTTCAAACATTGAT
CATCGGTTAAAAGAGTCAAAATTTTTTATTGATAACCAACTCCTTGACGATATAGATCAAGATGATTTTG
ACACTGAATTATGGGGAGATCATAAAACTTACCTAAGTCTATGGAATGAGTTAACCGAGACTCGTGTTGA
AGAAAGATTGGTTTTTTCTCATGGCGATATCACGGATAGTAATATTTTTATAGATAAATTCAATGAAATT
TATTTTTTAGATCTTGGTCGTGCTGGGTTAGCAGATGAATTTGTAGATATATCCTTTGTTGAACGTTGCC
TAAGAGAGGATGCATCGGAGGAAACTGCGAAAATATTTTTAAAGCATTTAAAAAATGATAGACCTGACAA
AAGGAATTATTTTTTAAAACTTGATGAATTGAATTGAGCTTTGAGACCCTGGGCCTCATGGGCCTTCCTT
TCACTGCCCGCTTTCCAGTCGGGAAACCTGTCGTGCCAGCTGCATTAACATGGTCATAGCTGTTTCCTTG
CGTATTGGGCGCTCTCCGCTTCCTCGCTCACTGACTCGCTGCGCTCGGTCGTTCGGGTAAAGCCTGGGGT
GCCTAATGAGCAAAAGGCCAGCAAAAGGCCAGGAACCGTAAAAAGGCCGCGTTGCTGGCGTTTTTCCATA
GGCTCCGCCCCCCTGACGAGCATCACAAAAATCGACGCTCAAGTCAGAGGTGGCGAAACCCGACAGGACT
ATAAAGATACCAGGCGTTTCCCCCTGGAAGCTCCCTCGTGCGCTCTCCTGTTCCGACCCTGCCGCTTACC
GGATACCTGTCCGCCTTTCTCCCTTCGGGAAGCGTGGCGCTTTCTCATAGCTCACGCTGTAGGTATCTCA
GTTCGGTGTAGGTCGTTCGCTCCAAGCTGGGCTGTGTGCACGAACCCCCCGTTCAGCCCGACCGCTGCGC
CTTATCCGGTAACTATCGTCTTGAGTCCAACCCGGTAAGACACGACTTATCGCCACTGGCAGCAGCCACT
GGTAACAGGATTAGCAGAGCGAGGTATGTAGGCGGTGCTACAGAGTTCTTGAAGTGGTGGCCTAACTACG
GCTACACTAGAAGAACAGTATTTGGTATCTGCGCTCTGCTGAAGCCAGTTACCTTCGGAAAAAGAGTTGG
TAGCTCTTGATCCGGCAAACAAACCACCGCTGGTAGCGGTGGTTTTTTTGTTTGCAAGCAGCAGATTACG
CGCAGAAAAAAAGGATCTCAAGAAGATCCTTTGATCTTTTCTACGGGGTCTGACGCTCAGTGGAACGAAA
ACTCACGTTAAGGGATTTTGGTCATGAGATTATCAAAAAGGATCTTCACCTAGATCCTTTTAAATTAAAA
ATGAAGTTTTAAATCAATCTAAAGTATATATGAGTAAACTTGGTCTGACAGTTATTAGAAAAATTCATCC
AGCAGACGATAAAACGCAATACGCTGGCTATCCGGTGCCGCAATGCCATACAGCACCAGAAAACGATCCG
CCCATTCGCCGCCCAGTTCTTCCGCAATATCACGGGTGGCCAGCGCAATATCCTGATAACGATCCGCCAC
GCCCAGACGGCCGCAATCAATAAAGCCGCTAAAACGGCCATTTTCCACCATAATGTTCGGCAGGCACGCA
TCACCATGGGTCACCACCAGATCTTCGCCATCCGGCATGCTCGCTTTCAGACGCGCAAACAGCTCTGCCG
GTGCCAGGCCCTGATGTTCTTCATCCAGATCATCCTGATCCACCAGGCCCGCTTCCATACGGGTACGCGC
ACGTTCAATACGATGTTTCGCCTGATGATCAAACGGACAGGTCGCCGGGTCCAGGGTATGCAGACGACGC
ATGGCATCCGCCATAATGCTCACTTTTTCTGCCGGCGCCAGATGGCTAGACAGCAGATCCTGACCCGGCA
CTTCGCCCAGCAGCAGCCAATCACGGCCCGCTTCGGTCACCACATCCAGCACCGCCGCACACGGAACACC
GGTGGTGGCCAGCCAGCTCAGACGCGCCGCTTCATCCTGCAGCTCGTTCAGCGCACCGCTCAGATCGGTT
TTCACAAACAGCACCGGACGACCCTGCGCGCTCAGACGAAACACCGCCGCATCAGAGCAGCCAATGGTCT
GCTGCGCCCAATCATAGCCAAACAGACGTTCCACCCACGCTGCCGGGCTACCCGCATGCAGGCCATCCTG
TTCAATCATACTCTTCCTTTTTCAATATTATTGAAGCATTTATCAGGGTTATTGTCTCATGAGCGGATAC
ATATTTGAATGTATTTAGAAAAATAAACAAATAGGGGTTCCGCGCACATTTCCCCGAAAAGTGCCAC
