>Addgene plasmid #123559 | pMK-aphA6 | depositor partial sequence | sequence record 235741 | aphA6
ATGGAATTGCCCAATATTATTCAACAATTTATCGGAAACAGCGTTTTAGAGCCAAATAAAATTGGTCAGT
CGCCATCGGATGTTTATTCTTTTAATCGAAATAATGAAACTTTTTTTCTTAAGCGATCTAGCACTTTATA
TACAGAGACAACATACAGTGTCTCTCGTGAAGCGAAAATGTTGAGTTGGCTCTCTGAGAAATTAAAGGTG
CCTGAACTCATCATGACTTTTCAGGATGAGCAGTTTGAATTCATGATCACTAAAGCGATCAATGCAAAAC
CAATTTCAGCGCTTTTTTTAACAGACCAAGAATTGCTTGCTATCTATAAGGAGGCACTCAATCTGTTAAA
TTCAATTGCTATTATTGATTGTCCATTTATTTCAAACATTGATCATCGGTTAAAAGAGTCAAAATTTTTT
ATTGATAACCAACTCCTTGACGATATAGATCAAGATGATTTTGACACTGAATTATGGGGAGATCATAAAA
CTTACCTAAGTCTATGGAATGAGTTAACCGAGACTCGTGTTGAAGAAAGATTGGTTTTTTCTCATGGCGA
TATCACGGATAGTAATATTTTTATAGATAAATTCAATGAAATTTATTTTTTAGATCTTGGTCGTGCTGGG
TTAGCAGATGAATTTGTAGATATATCCTTTGTTGAACGTTGCCTAAGAGAGGATGCATCGGAGGAAACTG
CGAAAATATTTTTAAAGCATTTAAAAAATGATAGACCTGACAAAAGGAATTATTTTTTAAAACTTGATGA
ATTGAATTGA
